Addgene plasmid #41035: pCDNA4/BDD-FVIII
Depositing lab: Robert Peters. Depositing organization: Bioverativ. Publication: Biochemical and functional characterization of a recombinant monomeric Factor VIII-Fc fusion protein. Peters RT, Toby G, Lu Q, Liu T, Kulman JD, Low SC, Bitonti AJ, Pierce GF. J Thromb Haemost. 2012 Dec 4. doi: 10.1111/jth.12076. PubMed 23205847.
Backbone
  Vector backbone: pCDNA4
  Backbone manufacturer: Invitrogen
  Backbone size w/o insert (bp): 5030
  Total vector size (bp): 9401
  Vector type: Mammalian Expression
  Selectable markers: Zeocin
Growth in bacteria
  Bacterial resistance: Ampicillin, 100 μg/mL
  Growth temperature: 37°C
  Growth strain: DH5alpha
  Copy number: High Copy
Gene/Insert
  Gene/Insert name: B domain deleted FVIII (alt name: BDD-FVIII)
  Species: H. sapiens (human)
  Insert size (bp): 4374
  Mutation: B domain deletion
  GenBank ID: NM_000132
  Entrez Gene: F8 (a.k.a. AHF, DXS1253E, F8B, F8C, FVIII, HEMA, THPH13)
  Cloning method: Restriction Enzyme; 5′ cloning site BsiWI (not destroyed); 3′ cloning site NotI (not destroyed)
  Sequencing primers: 5′ ATAGGGAGACCCAAGCTGGC; 3′ CGAATGGGTGACCTCGAGCG
Terms and licenses: Academic/Nonprofit Terms; Industry Terms: Not Available to Industry
How to cite: pCDNA4/BDD-FVIII was a gift from Robert Peters (Addgene plasmid # 41035 ; http://n2t.net/addgene:41035 ; RRID:Addgene_41035)
