[The description below was written by a language model from this plasmid's Addgene catalogue record and pLannotate feature annotations shown in this document.]
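Description:
pCDNA4/BDD-FVIII is a mammalian expression plasmid built on the Invitrogen pCDNA4 backbone, carrying a cDNA for human coagulation factor VIII (F8) from which the B domain has been deleted. The roughly 4.4 kb insert was cloned between BsiWI and NotI sites, both of which are retained, giving a total plasmid size of about 9.4 kb. In E. coli the plasmid is maintained at high copy number through a ColE1/pUC-type origin and selected with ampicillin via the β-lactamase gene. An f1 origin is also present.

Expression of the insert is driven by the human cytomegalovirus immediate-early enhancer and promoter and terminated by the bovine growth hormone polyadenylation signal. A T7 promoter lies just upstream of the coding region. The automated annotation labels the open reading frame as a fragment matching porcine factor VIII, but this reflects the closest database hit. The catalogue entry identifies the sequence as human, and the "fragment" call is consistent with the missing B domain. The B domain is dispensable for procoagulant activity, and removing it is a common way to shorten the factor VIII cDNA for recombinant expression. A second cassette places the Sh ble gene under tandem SV40 early and EM7 promoters, followed by an SV40 polyadenylation signal, so Zeocin can be used to select stably transfected mammalian cells. No epitope tag or reporter is annotated. The associated publication concerns the characterization of a recombinant factor VIII-Fc fusion protein, which suggests that this construct produced unfused B-domain-deleted factor VIII in that work, although the record does not state its role.
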