Features (pLannotate 1.2.2; 21 found; start..end, strand, type, name):
      1..380     +  enhancer       CMV enhancer: human cytomegalovirus immediate early enhancer
    381..584     +  promoter       CMV promoter: human cytomegalovirus (CMV) immediate early promoter
    580..613     +  LTR            5' LTR (truncated) (fragment): truncated 5' long terminal repeat (LTR) from HIV-1
    629..647     +  promoter       T7 promoter: promoter for bacteriophage T7 RNA polymerase
    694..5064    +  CDS            F8 (fragment): FA8_PIG - Also known as CF8. Experimental evidence at protein level: Swiss-Prot protein existence level 1. Factor VIII, along with calcium and phospholipid, acts as a cofactor for factor IXa when it converts factor X to the activated form, factor Xa. From Sus scrofa (Pig).
   5183..5407    +  polyA_signal   bGH poly(A) signal: bovine growth hormone polyadenylation signal
   5411..5432    +  promoter       SV40 promoter (fragment): SV40 enhancer and early promoter
   5453..5881    +  rep_origin     f1 ori (sequence partly withheld): f1 bacteriophage origin of replication; arrow indicates direction of (+) strand synthesis
   5895..6224    +  promoter       SV40 promoter: SV40 enhancer and early promoter
   6272..6319    +  promoter       EM7 promoter: synthetic bacterial promoter&nbsp
   6338..6712    +  CDS            BleoR: antibiotic-binding protein; Sh ble from Streptoalloteichus hindustanus; confers resistance to bleomycin, phleomycin, and Zeocin™
   6722..6847    +  CDS            ble (fragment): BLE_KLEPN - Experimental evidence at protein level: Swiss-Prot protein existence level 1. Binding protein with a strong affinity to the bleomycin family of antibiotics. Binds to CL990; an antimitotic-antibiotic compound. From Klebsiella pneumoniae.
   6842..6963    +  polyA_signal   SV40 poly(A) signal: SV40 polyadenylation signal
   7036..7052    -  protein_bind   lac operator: The lac repressor binds to the lac operator to inhibit transcription in E. coli. This inhibition can be relieved by adding lactose or isopropyl-β-D-thiogalactopyranoside (IPTG). lac repressor encoded by lacI
   7060..7090    -  promoter       lac promoter: promoter for the E. coli lac operon
   7105..7126    -  protein_bind   CAP binding site: CAP binding activates transcription in the presence of cAMP. E. coli catabolite activator protein
   7139..7231    -  CDS            lacI (fragment): lac repressor; lacI; The lac repressor binds to the lac operator to inhibit transcription in E. coli. This inhibition can be relieved by adding lactose or isopropyl-β-D-thiogalactopyranoside (IPTG).
   7414..8002    -  rep_origin     ori: high-copy-number ColE1/pMB1/pBR322/pUC origin of replication
   8173..9033    -  CDS            AmpR: β-lactamase; bla; confers resistance to ampicillin, carbenicillin, and related antibiotics
   9034..9138    -  promoter       AmpR promoter: bla
   9197..9249    -  misc_feature   bom (fragment): basis of mobility region from pBR322
>Addgene plasmid #41035 | pCDNA4/BDD-FVIII | addgene full sequence | sequence record 263882 | Addgene NGS Result
GACATTGATTATTGACTAGTTATTAATAGTAATCAATTACGGGGTCATTAGTTCATAGCCCATATATGGA
GTTCCGCGTTACATAACTTACGGTAAATGGCCCGCCTGGCTGACCGCCCAACGACCCCCGCCCATTGACG
TCAATAATGACGTATGTTCCCATAGTAACGCCAATAGGGACTTTCCATTGACGTCAATGGGTGGAGTATT
TACGGTAAACTGCCCACTTGGCAGTACATCAAGTGTATCATATGCCAAGTACGCCCCCTATTGACGTCAA
TGACGGTAAATGGCCCGCCTGGCATTATGCCCAGTACATGACCTTATGGGACTTTCCTACTTGGCAGTAC
ATCTACGTATTAGTCATCGCTATTACCATGGTGATGCGGTTTTGGCAGTACATCAATGGGCGTGGATAGC
GGTTTGACTCACGGGGATTTCCAAGTCTCCACCCCATTGACGTCAATGGGAGTTTGTTTTGGCACCAAAA
TCAACGGGACTTTCCAAAATGTCGTAACAACTCCGCCCCATTGACGCAAATGGGCGGTAGGCGTGTACGG
TGGGAGGTCTATATAAGCAGAGCTCTCTGGCTAACTAGAGAACCCACTGCTTACTGGCTTATCGAAATTA
ATACGACTCACTATAGGGAGACCCAAGCTGGCTAGTTAAGCTTCGCGACGTACGGCCGCCACCATGCAAA
TAGAGCTCTCCACCTGCTTCTTTCTGTGCCTTTTGCGATTCTGCTTTAGTGCCACCAGAAGATACTACCT
GGGTGCAGTGGAACTGTCATGGGACTATATGCAAAGTGATCTCGGTGAGCTGCCTGTGGACGCAAGATTT
CCTCCTAGAGTGCCAAAATCTTTTCCATTCAACACCTCAGTCGTGTACAAAAAGACTCTGTTTGTAGAAT
TCACGGATCACCTTTTCAACATCGCTAAGCCAAGGCCACCCTGGATGGGTCTGCTAGGTCCTACCATCCA
GGCTGAGGTTTATGATACAGTGGTCATTACACTTAAGAACATGGCTTCCCATCCTGTCAGTCTTCATGCT
GTTGGTGTATCCTACTGGAAAGCTTCTGAGGGAGCTGAATATGATGATCAGACCAGTCAAAGGGAGAAAG
AAGATGATAAAGTCTTCCCTGGTGGAAGCCATACATATGTCTGGCAGGTCCTGAAAGAGAATGGTCCAAT
GGCCTCTGACCCACTGTGCCTTACCTACTCATATCTTTCTCATGTGGACCTGGTAAAAGACTTGAATTCA
GGCCTCATTGGAGCCCTACTAGTATGTAGAGAAGGGAGTCTGGCCAAGGAAAAGACACAGACCTTGCACA
AATTTATACTACTTTTTGCTGTATTTGATGAAGGGAAAAGTTGGCACTCAGAAACAAAGAACTCCTTGAT
GCAGGATAGGGATGCTGCATCTGCTCGGGCCTGGCCTAAAATGCACACAGTCAATGGTTATGTAAACAGG
TCTCTGCCAGGTCTGATTGGATGCCACAGGAAATCAGTCTATTGGCATGTGATTGGAATGGGCACCACTC
CTGAAGTGCACTCAATATTCCTCGAAGGTCACACATTTCTTGTGAGGAACCATCGCCAGGCGTCCTTGGA
AATCTCGCCAATAACTTTCCTTACTGCTCAAACACTCTTGATGGACCTTGGACAGTTTCTACTGTTTTGT
CATATCTCTTCCCACCAACATGATGGCATGGAAGCTTATGTCAAAGTAGACAGCTGTCCAGAGGAACCCC
AACTACGAATGAAAAATAATGAAGAAGCGGAAGACTATGATGATGATCTTACTGATTCTGAAATGGATGT
GGTCAGGTTTGATGATGACAACTCTCCTTCCTTTATCCAAATTCGCTCAGTTGCCAAGAAGCATCCTAAA
ACTTGGGTACATTACATTGCTGCTGAAGAGGAGGACTGGGACTATGCTCCCTTAGTCCTCGCCCCCGATG
ACAGAAGTTATAAAAGTCAATATTTGAACAATGGCCCTCAGCGGATTGGTAGGAAGTACAAAAAAGTCCG
ATTTATGGCATACACAGATGAAACCTTTAAGACTCGTGAAGCTATTCAGCATGAATCAGGAATCTTGGGA
CCTTTACTTTATGGGGAAGTTGGAGACACACTGTTGATTATATTTAAGAATCAAGCAAGCAGACCATATA
ACATCTACCCTCACGGAATCACTGATGTCCGTCCTTTGTATTCAAGGAGATTACCAAAAGGTGTAAAACA
TTTGAAGGATTTTCCAATTCTGCCAGGAGAAATATTCAAATATAAATGGACAGTGACTGTAGAAGATGGG
CCAACTAAATCAGATCCTCGGTGCCTGACCCGCTATTACTCTAGTTTCGTTAATATGGAGAGAGATCTAG
CTTCAGGACTCATTGGCCCTCTCCTCATCTGCTACAAAGAATCTGTAGATCAAAGAGGAAACCAGATAAT
GTCAGACAAGAGGAATGTCATCCTGTTTTCTGTATTTGATGAGAACCGAAGCTGGTACCTCACAGAGAAT
ATACAACGCTTTCTCCCCAATCCAGCTGGAGTGCAGCTTGAGGATCCAGAGTTCCAAGCCTCCAACATCA
TGCACAGCATCAATGGCTATGTTTTTGATAGTTTGCAGTTGTCAGTTTGTTTGCATGAGGTGGCATACTG
GTACATTCTAAGCATTGGAGCACAGACTGACTTCCTTTCTGTCTTCTTCTCTGGATATACCTTCAAACAC
AAAATGGTCTATGAAGACACACTCACCCTATTCCCATTCTCAGGAGAAACTGTCTTCATGTCGATGGAAA
ACCCAGGTCTATGGATTCTGGGGTGCCACAACTCAGACTTTCGGAACAGAGGCATGACCGCCTTACTGAA
GGTTTCTAGTTGTGACAAGAACACTGGTGATTATTACGAGGACAGTTATGAAGATATTTCAGCATACTTG
CTGAGTAAAAACAATGCCATTGAACCAAGAAGCTTCTCTCAAAACCCACCAGTCTTGAAACGCCATCAAC
GGGAAATAACTCGTACTACTCTTCAGTCAGATCAAGAGGAAATTGACTATGATGATACCATATCAGTTGA
AATGAAGAAGGAAGATTTTGACATTTATGATGAGGATGAAAATCAGAGCCCCCGCAGCTTTCAAAAGAAA
ACACGACACTATTTTATTGCTGCAGTGGAGAGGCTCTGGGATTATGGGATGAGTAGCTCCCCACATGTTC
TAAGAAACAGGGCTCAGAGTGGCAGTGTCCCTCAGTTCAAGAAAGTTGTTTTCCAGGAATTTACTGATGG
CTCCTTTACTCAGCCCTTATACCGTGGAGAACTAAATGAACATTTGGGACTCCTGGGGCCATATATAAGA
GCAGAAGTTGAAGATAATATCATGGTAACTTTCAGAAATCAGGCCTCTCGTCCCTATTCCTTCTATTCTA
GCCTTATTTCTTATGAGGAAGATCAGAGGCAAGGAGCAGAACCTAGAAAAAACTTTGTCAAGCCTAATGA
AACCAAAACTTACTTTTGGAAAGTGCAACATCATATGGCACCCACTAAAGATGAGTTTGACTGCAAAGCC
TGGGCTTATTTCTCTGATGTTGACCTGGAAAAAGATGTGCACTCAGGCCTGATTGGACCCCTTCTGGTCT
GCCACACTAACACACTGAACCCTGCTCATGGGAGACAAGTGACAGTACAGGAATTTGCTCTGTTTTTCAC
CATCTTTGATGAGACCAAAAGCTGGTACTTCACTGAAAATATGGAAAGAAACTGCAGGGCTCCCTGCAAT
ATCCAGATGGAAGATCCCACTTTTAAAGAGAATTATCGCTTCCATGCAATCAATGGCTACATAATGGATA
CACTACCTGGCTTAGTAATGGCTCAGGATCAAAGGATTCGATGGTATCTGCTCAGCATGGGCAGCAATGA
AAACATCCATTCTATTCATTTCAGTGGACATGTGTTCACTGTACGAAAAAAAGAGGAGTATAAAATGGCA
CTGTACAATCTCTATCCAGGTGTTTTTGAGACAGTGGAAATGTTACCATCCAAAGCTGGAATTTGGCGGG
TGGAATGCCTTATTGGCGAGCATCTACATGCTGGGATGAGCACACTTTTTCTGGTGTACAGCAATAAGTG
TCAGACTCCCCTGGGAATGGCTTCTGGACACATTAGAGATTTTCAGATTACAGCTTCAGGACAATATGGA
CAGTGGGCCCCAAAGCTGGCCAGACTTCATTATTCCGGATCAATCAATGCCTGGAGCACCAAGGAGCCCT
TTTCTTGGATCAAGGTGGATCTGTTGGCACCAATGATTATTCACGGCATCAAGACCCAGGGTGCCCGTCA
GAAGTTCTCCAGCCTCTACATCTCTCAGTTTATCATCATGTATAGTCTTGATGGGAAGAAGTGGCAGACT
TATCGAGGAAATTCCACTGGAACCTTAATGGTCTTCTTTGGCAATGTGGATTCATCTGGGATAAAACACA
ATATTTTTAACCCTCCAATTATTGCTCGATACATCCGTTTGCACCCAACTCATTATAGCATTCGCAGCAC
TCTTCGCATGGAGTTGATGGGCTGTGATTTAAATAGTTGCAGCATGCCATTGGGAATGGAGAGTAAAGCA
ATATCAGATGCACAGATTACTGCTTCATCCTACTTTACCAATATGTTTGCCACCTGGTCTCCTTCAAAAG
CTCGACTTCACCTCCAAGGGAGGAGTAATGCCTGGAGACCTCAGGTGAATAATCCAAAAGAGTGGCTGCA
AGTGGACTTCCAGAAGACAATGAAAGTCACAGGAGTAACTACTCAGGGAGTAAAATCTCTGCTTACCAGC
ATGTATGTGAAGGAGTTCCTCATCTCCAGCAGTCAAGATGGCCATCAGTGGACTCTCTTTTTTCAGAATG
GCAAAGTAAAGGTTTTTCAGGGAAATCAAGACTCCTTCACACCTGTGGTGAACTCTCTAGACCCACCGTT
ACTGACTCGCTACCTTCGAATTCACCCCCAGAGTTGGGTGCACCAGATTGCCCTGAGGATGGAGGTTCTG
GGCTGCGAGGCACAGGACCTCTACTGAGCGGCCGCTCGAGGTCACCCATTCGAACAAAAACTCATCTCAG
AAGAGGATCTGAATATGCATACCGGTCATCATCACCATCACCATTGAGTTTAAACCCGCTGATCAGCCTC
GACTGTGCCTTCTAGTTGCCAGCCATCTGTTGTTTGCCCCTCCCCCGTGCCTTCCTTGACCCTGGAAGGT
GCCACTCCCACTGTCCTTTCCTAATAAAATGAGGAAATTGCATCGCATTGTCTGAGTAGGTGTCATTCTA
TTCTGGGGGGTGGGGTGGGGCAGGACAGCAAGGGGGAGGATTGGGAAGACAATAGCAGGCATGCTGGGGA
TGCGGTGGGCTCTATGGCTTCTGAGGCGGAAAGAACCAGCTGGGGCTCTAGGGGGTATCCCC
[124 nt withheld, positions 5453-5576]
C
[91 nt withheld, positions 5578-5668]
A
[49 nt withheld, positions 5670-5718]
CCTTTGACGTTGGAGTCCACGTTCTTT
[37 nt withheld, positions 5746-5782]
ACCCTATCTCGGTCTATTCTTTTGATTTATAAGGGATTTTGCCGATTTCGGCCTATTGGTTAAAAAATGA
GCTGATTTAACAAAAATTTAACGCGAATTAATTCTGTGGAATGTGTGTCAGTTAGGGTGTGGAAAGTCCC
CAGGCTCCCCAGCAGGCAGAAGTATGCAAAGCATGCATCTCAATTAGTCAGCAACCAGGTGTGGAAAGTC
CCCAGGCTCCCCAGCAGGCAGAAGTATGCAAAGCATGCATCTCAATTAGTCAGCAACCATAGTCCCGCCC
CTAACTCCGCCCATCCCGCCCCTAACTCCGCCCAGTTCCGCCCATTCTCCGCCCCATGGCTGACTAATTT
TTTTTATTTATGCAGAGGCCGAGGCCGCCTCTGCCTCTGAGCTATTCCAGAAGTAGTGAGGAGGCTTTTT
TGGAGGCCTAGGCTTTTGCAAAAAGCTCCCGGGAGCTTGTATATCCATTTTCGGATCTGATCAGCACGTG
TTGACAATTAATCATCGGCATAGTATATCGGCATAGTATAATACGACAAGGTGAGGAACTAAACCATGGC
CAAGTTGACCAGTGCCGTTCCGGTGCTCACCGCGCGCGACGTCGCCGGAGCGGTCGAGTTCTGGACCGAC
CGGCTCGGGTTCTCCCGGGACTTCGTGGAGGACGACTTCGCCGGTGTGGTCCGGGACGACGTGACCCTGT
TCATCAGCGCGGTCCAGGACCAGGTGGTGCCGGACAACACCCTGGCCTGGGTGTGGGTGCGCGGCCTGGA
CGAGCTGTACGCCGAGTGGTCGGAGGTCGTGTCCACGAACTTCCGGGACGCCTCCGGGCCGGCCATGACC
GAGATCGGCGAGCAGCCGTGGGGGCGGGAGTTCGCCCTGCGCGACCCGGCCGGCAACTGCGTGCACTTCG
TGGCCGAGGAGCAGGACTGACACGTGCTACGAGATTTCGATTCCACCGCCGCCTTCTATGAAAGGTTGGG
CTTCGGAATCGTTTTCCGGGACGCCGGCTGGATGATCCTCCAGCGCGGGGATCTCATGCTGGAGTTCTTC
GCCCACCCCAACTTGTTTATTGCAGCTTATAATGGTTACAAATAAAGCAATAGCATCACAAATTTCACAA
ATAAAGCATTTTTTTCACTGCATTCTAGTTGTGGTTTGTCCAAACTCATCAATGTATCTTATCATGTCTG
TATACCGTCGACCTCTAGCTAGAGCTTGGCGTAATCATGGTCATAGCTGTTTCCTGTGTGAAATTGTTAT
CCGCTCACAATTCCACACAACATACGAGCCGGAAGCATAAAGTGTAAAGCCTGGGGTGCCTAATGAGTGA
GCTAACTCACATTAATTGCGTTGCGCTCACTGCCCGCTTTCCAGTCGGGAAACCTGTCGTGCCAGCTGCA
TTAATGAATCGGCCAACGCGCGGGGAGAGGCGGTTTGCGTATTGGGCGCTCTTCCGCTTCCTCGCTCACT
GACTCGCTGCGCTCGGTCGTTCGGCTGCGGCGAGCGGTATCAGCTCACTCAAAGGCGGTAATACGGTTAT
CCACAGAATCAGGGGATAACGCAGGAAAGAACATGTGAGCAAAAGGCCAGCAAAAGGCCAGGAACCGTAA
AAAGGCCGCGTTGCTGGCGTTTTTCCATAGGCTCCGCCCCCCTGACGAGCATCACAAAAATCGACGCTCA
AGTCAGAGGTGGCGAAACCCGACAGGACTATAAAGATACCAGGCGTTTCCCCCTGGAAGCTCCCTCGTGC
GCTCTCCTGTTCCGACCCTGCCGCTTACCGGATACCTGTCCGCCTTTCTCCCTTCGGGAAGCGTGGCGCT
TTCTCATAGCTCACGCTGTAGGTATCTCAGTTCGGTGTAGGTCGTTCGCTCCAAGCTGGGCTGTGTGCAC
GAACCCCCCGTTCAGCCCGACCGCTGCGCCTTATCCGGTAACTATCGTCTTGAGTCCAACCCGGTAAGAC
ACGACTTATCGCCACTGGCAGCAGCCACTGGTAACAGGATTAGCAGAGCGAGGTATGTAGGCGGTGCTAC
AGAGTTCTTGAAGTGGTGGCCTAACTACGGCTACACTAGAAGAACAGTATTTGGTATCTGCGCTCTGCTG
AAGCCAGTTACCTTCGGAAAAAGAGTTGGTAGCTCTTGATCCGGCAAACAAACCACCGCTGGTAGCGGTG
GTTTTTTTGTTTGCAAGCAGCAGATTACGCGCAGAAAAAAAGGATCTCAAGAAGATCCTTTGATCTTTTC
TACGGGGTCTGACGCTCAGTGGAACGAAAACTCACGTTAAGGGATTTTGGTCATGAGATTATCAAAAAGG
ATCTTCACCTAGATCCTTTTAAATTAAAAATGAAGTTTTAAATCAATCTAAAGTATATATGAGTAAACTT
GGTCTGACAGTTACCAATGCTTAATCAGTGAGGCACCTATCTCAGCGATCTGTCTATTTCGTTCATCCAT
AGTTGCCTGACTCCCCGTCGTGTAGATAACTACGATACGGGAGGGCTTACCATCTGGCCCCAGTGCTGCA
ATGATACCGCGAGACCCACGCTCACCGGCTCCAGATTTATCAGCAATAAACCAGCCAGCCGGAAGGGCCG
AGCGCAGAAGTGGTCCTGCAACTTTATCCGCCTCCATCCAGTCTATTAATTGTTGCCGGGAAGCTAGAGT
AAGTAGTTCGCCAGTTAATAGTTTGCGCAACGTTGTTGCCATTGCTACAGGCATCGTGGTGTCACGCTCG
TCGTTTGGTATGGCTTCATTCAGCTCCGGTTCCCAACGATCAAGGCGAGTTACATGATCCCCCATGTTGT
GCAAAAAAGCGGTTAGCTCCTTCGGTCCTCCGATCGTTGTCAGAAGTAAGTTGGCCGCAGTGTTATCACT
CATGGTTATGGCAGCACTGCATAATTCTCTTACTGTCATGCCATCCGTAAGATGCTTTTCTGTGACTGGT
GAGTACTCAACCAAGTCATTCTGAGAATAGTGTATGCGGCGACCGAGTTGCTCTTGCCCGGCGTCAATAC
GGGATAATACCGCGCCACATAGCAGAACTTTAAAAGTGCTCATCATTGGAAAACGTTCTTCGGGGCGAAA
ACTCTCAAGGATCTTACCGCTGTTGAGATCCAGTTCGATGTAACCCACTCGTGCACCCAACTGATCTTCA
GCATCTTTTACTTTCACCAGCGTTTCTGGGTGAGCAAAAACAGGAAGGCAAAATGCCGCAAAAAAGGGAA
TAAGGGCGACACGGAAATGTTGAATACTCATACTCTTCCTTTTTCAATATTATTGAAGCATTTATCAGGG
TTATTGTCTCATGAGCGGATACATATTTGAATGTATTTAGAAAAATAAACAAATAGGGGTTCCGCGCACA
TTTCCCCGAAAAGTGCCACCTGACGTCGACGGATCGGGAGATCTCCCGATCCCCTATGGTGCACTCTCAG
TACAATCTGCTCTGATGCCGCATAGTTAAGCCAGTATCTGCTCCCTGCTTGTGTGTTGGAGGTCGCTGAG
TAGTGCGCGAGCAAAATTTAAGCTACAACAAGGCAAGGCTTGACCGACAATTGCATGAAGAATCTGCTTA
GGGTTAGGCGTTTTGCGCTGCTTCGCGATGTACGGGCCAGATATACGCGTT
