>Addgene plasmid #41035 | pCDNA4/BDD-FVIII | addgene partial sequence | sequence record 55503 | BGH-rev 5'-TAGAAGGCACAGTCGAGG-3'
TGGTGATGGTGATGATGACCGGTATGCATATTCAGATCCTCTTCTGAGATGAGTTTTTGTTCGAATGGGT
GACCTCGAGCGGCCGCTCAGTAGAGGTCCTGTGCCTCGCAGCCCAGAACCTCCATCCTCAGGGCAATCTG
GTGCACCCAACTCTGGGGGTGAATTCGAAGGTAGCGAGTCAGTAACGGTGGGTCTAGAGAGTTCACCACA
GGTGTGAAGGAGTCTTGATTTCCCTGAAAAACCTTTACTTTGCCATTCTGAAAAAAGAGAGTCCACTGAT
GGCCATCTTGACTGCTGGAGATGAGGAACTCCTTCACATACATGCTGGTAAGCAGAGATTTTACTCCCTG
AGTAGTTACTCCTGTGACTTTCATTGTCTTCTGGAAGTCCACTTGCAGCCACTCTTTTGGATTATTCACC
TGAGGTCTCCAGGCATTACTCCTCCCTTGGAGGTGAAGTCGAGCTTTTGAAGGAGACCAGGTGGCAAACA
TATTGGTAAAGTAGGATGAAGCAGTAATCTGTGCATCTGATATTGCTTTACTCTCCATTCCCAATGGCAT
GCTGCAACTATTTAAATCACAGCCCATCAACTCCATGCGAAGAGTGCTGCGAATGCTATAATGAGTTGGG
TGCAAACGGATGTATCGAGCAATAATTGGAGGGTTAAAAATATTGTGTTTTATCCCAGATGAATCCACAT
TGCCAAAGAAGACCATTAAGGTTCCAGTGGAATTTCCTCGATAAGTCTGCCACTTCTTCCCATCAAGACT
ATACATGATGATAAACTGAGAGATGTAGAGGCTGGAGAACTTCTGACGGGCACCCTGGGTCTTGATGCCG
TGAATAATCATTGGTGCCAACAGATCCACCTTGATCCAAGAAAAGGGCTCCTTGGTGCTCCAGGCATTGA
TTGATCCGGAAT
