>Addgene plasmid #41035 | pCDNA4/BDD-FVIII | addgene partial sequence | sequence record 55504 | hFVIII-R1 5'-tctccacggtataagggctg-3'
TTCTTGAACTGAGGGACACTGCCACTCTGAGCCCTGTTTCTTAGAACATGTGGGGAGCTACTCATCCCAT
AATCCCAGAGCCTCTCCACTGCAGCAATAAAATAGTGTCGTGTTTTCTTTTGAAAGCTGCGGGGGCTCTG
ATTTTCATCCTCATCATAAATGTCAAAATCTTCCTTCTTCATTTCAACTGATATGGTATCATCATAGTCA
ATTTCCTCTTGATCTGACTGAAGAGTAGTACGAGTTATTTCCCGTTGATGGCGTTTCAAGACTGGTGGGT
TTTGAGAGAAGCTTCTTGGTTCAATGGCATTGTTTTTACTCAGCAAGTATGCTGAAATATCTTCATAACT
GTCCTCGTAATAATCACCAGTGTTCTTGTCACAACTAGAAACCTTCAGTAAGGCGGTCATGCCTCTGTTC
CGAAAGTCTGAGTTGTGGCACCCCAGAATCCATAGACCTGGGTTTTCCATCGACATGAAGACAGTTTCTC
CTGAGAATGGGAATAGGGTGAGTGTGTCTTCATAGACCATTTTGTGTTTGAAGGTATATCCAGAGAAGAA
GACAGAAAGGAAGTCAGTCTGTGCTCCAATGCTTAGAATGTACCAGTATGCCACCTCATGCAAACAAACT
GACAACTGCAAACTATCAAAAACATAGCCATTGATGCTGTGCATGATGTTGGAGGCTTGGAACTCTGGAT
CCTCAAGCTGCACTCCAGCTGGATTGGGGAGAAAGCGTTGTATATTCTCTGTGAGGTACCAGCTTCGGTT
CTCATCAAATACAGAAAACAGGATGACATTCCTCTTGTCTGACATTATCTGGTTTCCTCTTTGATCTACA
GATTCTTTGTAGC
